>Addgene plasmid #242560 | pME-LiCre (JDW 1119) | addgene full sequence | sequence record 486843 | Addgene NGS Result
CTTTCCTGCGTTATCCCCTGATTCTGTGGATAACCGTATTACCGCCTTTGAGTGAGCTGATACCGCTCGC
CGCAGCCGAACGACCGAGCGCAGCGAGTCAGTGAGCGAGGAAGCGGAAGAGCGCCCAATACGCAAACCGC
CTCTCCCCGCGCGTTGGCCGATTCATTAATGCAGCTGGCACGACAGGTTTCCCGACTGGAAAGCGGGCAG
TGAGCGCAACGCAATTAATACGCGTACCGCTAGCCAGGAAGAGTTTGTAGAAACGCAAAAAGGCCATCCG
TCAGGATGGCCTTCTGCTTAGTTTGATGCCTGGCAGTTTATGGCGGGCGTCCTGCCCGCCACCCTCCGGG
CCGTTGCTTCACAACGTTCAAATCCGCTCCCGGCGGATTTGTCCTACTCAGGAGAGCGTTCACCGACAAA
CAACAGATAAAACGAAAGGCCCAGTCTTCCGACTGAGCCTTTCGTTTTATTTGATGCCTGGCAGTTCCCT
ACTCTCGCGTTAACGCTAGCATGGATGTTTTCCCAGTCACGACGTTGTAAAACGACGGCCAGTCTTAAGC
TCGGGCCCCAAATAATGATTTTATTTTGACTGATAGTGACCTGTTCGTTGCAACAAATTGATGAGCAATG
CTTTTTTATAATGCCAACTTTGTACAAAAAAGCAGGCTTGTAAAACGACGGCCAGTGAGCGCGCGTAATA
CGACTCACTATAGGGCGAATTGGGTACCGGGCCCCCCCTCGAGGTCGACGCCACCATGGGTCCAAAAAAG
AAGAGAAAGGTAGATCCAAAAAAGAAGAGAAAGGTAATGAGGGGCAGCCACCACCACCACCACCACGGCA
GCCTGGCCACCACCCTGGAGAGGATCGAGAAGAACTTCGTGATCACCGACCCCAGGCTGCCCGACAACCC
CATCATCTTCGCCAGCGACAGCTTCCTGCAGCTGACCGAGTACAGCAGGGAGGAGATCCTGGGCAGGAAC
TGCAGGTTCCTGCAGGGCCCCGAGACCGACAGGGCCACCGTGAGGAAGATCAGGGACGCCATCGACAACC
AGACCGAGGTGACCGTGCAGCTGATCAACTACACCAAGAGCGGCAAGAAGTTCTGGAACGTGTTCCACCT
GCAGCCCATGAGGGACTACAAGGGCGACGTGCAGTACTTCATCGGCGTGCAGCTGGACGGCACCGAGAGG
CTGCACGGCGCCGCCGAGAGGGAGGCCGTGTGCCTGATCAAGAAGACCGCCTTCCAGATCGACAGCGACG
AGGTGAGGAAGAACCTGATGGACATGTTCAGGGACAGGCAGGCCTTCAGCGAGCACACCTGGAAGATGCT
GCTGAGCGTGTGCAGGAGCTGGGCCGCCTGGTGCAAGCTGAACAACAGGAAGTGGTTCCCCGCCGAGCCC
GAGGACGTGAGGGACTACCTGCTGTACCTGCAGGCCAGGGGCCTGGCCGTGAAGACCATCCAGCAGCACC
TGGGCCAGCTGAACATGCTGCACAGGAGGAGCGGCCTGCCCAGGCCCAGCGACAGCAACGCCGTGAGCCT
GGTGATGAGGAGGATCAGGAAGGAGAACGTGGACGCCGGCGAGAGGGCCAAGCAGGCCCTGGCCTTCGAG
AGGACCGACTTCGACCAGGTGAGGAGCCTGATGGAGAACAGCGACAGGTGCCAGGACATCAGGAACCTGG
CCTTCCTGGGCATCGCCTACAACACCCTGCTGAGGATCGCCGAGATCGCCAGGATCAGGGTGAAGGACAT
CAGCAGGACCGACGGCGGCAGGATGCTGATCCACATCGGCAGGACCAAGACCCTGGTGAGCACCGCCGGC
GTGGAGAAGGCCCTGAGCCTGGGCGTGACCAAGCTGGTGGAGAGGTGGATCAGCGTGAGCGGCGTGGCCG
ACGACCCCAACAACTACCTGTTCTGCAGGGTGAGGAAGAACGGCGTGGCCGCCCCCAGCGCCACCAGCCA
GCTGAGCACCAGGGCCCTGGAGGGCATCTTCGAGGCCACCCACAGGCTGATCTACGGCGCCAAGGACGAC
AGCGGCCAGAGGTACCTGGCCTGGAGCGGCCACAGCGCCAGGGTGGGCGCCGCCAGGGACATGGCCAGGG
CCGGCGTGAGCATCCCCGAGATCATGCAGGCCGGCGGCTGGACCAACGTGAACATCGTGATGAACTACAT
CAGGAACCTGGACAGCGAGACCGGCGCCATGGTGAGGCTGCTGGCCGCCGGCGACTAAGCTTGATATCGA
ATTCCTGCAGCCCGGGGGATCCACTAGTTCTAGAGCGGCCGCCACCGCGGTGGAGCTCCAGCTTTTGTTC
CCTTTAGTGAGGGTTAATTGCGCGCTTGGCGTAATCATGGTCATAGCACCCAGCTTTCTTGTACAAAGTT
GGCATTATAAGAAAGCATTGCTTATCAATTTGTTGCAACGAACAGGTCACTATCAGTCAAAATAAAATCA
TTATTTGCCATCCAGCTGATATCCCCTATAGTGAGTCGTATTACATGGTCATAGCTGTTTCCTGGCAGCT
CTGGCCCGTGTCTCAAAATCTCTGATGTTACATTGCACAAGATAAAAATATATCATCATGAACAATAAAA
CTGTCTGCTTACATAAACAGTAATACAAGGGGTGTTATGAGCCATATTCAACGGGAAACGTCGAGGCCGC
GATTAAATTCCAACATGGATGCTGATTTATATGGGTATAAATGGGCTCGCGATAATGTCGGGCAATCAGG
TGCGACAATCTATCGCTTGTATGGGAAGCCCGATGCGCCAGAGTTGTTTCTGAAACATGGCAAAGGTAGC
GTTGCCAATGATGTTACAGATGAGATGGTCAGACTAAACTGGCTGACGGAATTTATGCCTCTTCCGACCA
TCAAGCATTTTATCCGTACTCCTGATGATGCATGGTTACTCACCACTGCGATCCCCGGAAAAACAGCATT
CCAGGTATTAGAAGAATATCCTGATTCAGGTGAAAATATTGTTGATGCGCTGGCAGTGTTCCTGCGCCGG
TTGCATTCGATTCCTGTTTGTAATTGTCCTTTTAACAGCGATCGCGTATTTCGTCTCGCTCAGGCGCAAT
CACGAATGAATAACGGTTTGGTTGATGCGAGTGATTTTGATGACGAGCGTAATGGCTGGCCTGTTGAACA
AGTCTGGAAAGAAATGCATAAACTTTTGCCATTCTCACCGGATTCAGTCGTCACTCATGGTGATTTCTCA
CTTGATAACCTTATTTTTGACGAGGGGAAATTAATAGGTTGTATTGATGTTGGACGAGTCGGAATCGCAG
ACCGATACCAGGATCTTGCCATCCTATGGAACTGCCTCGGTGAGTTTTCTCCTTCATTACAGAAACGGCT
TTTTCAAAAATATGGTATTGATAATCCTGATATGAATAAATTGCAGTTTCATTTGATGCTCGATGAGTTT
TTCTAATCAGAATTGGTTAATTGGTTGTAACACTGGCAGAGCATTACGCTGACTTGACGGGACGGCGCAA
GCTCATGACCAAAATCCCTTAACGTGAGTTACGCGTCGTTCCACTGAGCGTCAGACCCCGTAGAAAAGAT
CAAAGGATCTTCTTGAGATCCTTTTTTTCTGCGCGTAATCTGCTGCTTGCAAACAAAAAAACCACCGCTA
CCAGCGGTGGTTTGTTTGCCGGATCAAGAGCTACCAACTCTTTTTCCGAAGGTAACTGGCTTCAGCAGAG
CGCAGATACCAAATACTGTTCTTCTAGTGTAGCCGTAGTTAGGCCACCACTTCAAGAACTCTGTAGCACC
GCCTACATACCTCGCTCTGCTAATCCTGTTACCAGTGGCTGCTGCCAGTGGCGATAAGTCGTGTCTTACC
GGGTTGGACTCAAGACGATAGTTACCGGATAAGGCGCAGCGGTCGGGCTGAACGGGGGGTTCGTGCACAC
AGCCCAGCTTGGAGCGAACGACCTACACCGAACTGAGATACCTACAGCGTGAGCTATGAGAAAGCGCCAC
GCTTCCCGAAGGGAGAAAGGCGGACAGGTATCCGGTAAGCGGCAGGGTCGGAACAGGAGAGCGCACGAGG
GAGCTTCCAGGGGGAAACGCCTGGTATCTTTATAGTCCTGTCGGGTTTCGCCACCTCTGACTTGAGCGTC
GATTTTTGTGATGCTCGTCAGGGGGGCGGAGCCTATGGAAAAACGCCAGCAACGCGGCCTTTTTACGGTT
CCTGGCCTTTTGCTGGCCTTTTGCTCACATGTT
Features (pLannotate 1.2.2; 19 found; start..end, strand, type, name):
    121..213     +  CDS            lacI (fragment): lac repressor; lacI; The lac repressor binds to the lac operator to inhibit transcription in E. coli. This inhibition can be relieved by adding lactose or isopropyl-β-D-thiogalactopyranoside (IPTG).
    268..295     -  terminator     rrnB T2 terminator: transcription terminator T2 from the E. coli rrnB gene
    427..470     +  terminator     rrnB T1 terminator: Escherichia coli rrnB; transcription terminator T1 from the E. coli rrnB gene
    517..553     -  CDS            lacZα (fragment): LacZα fragment of β-galactosidase; lacZ fragment
    569..668     +  protein_bind   attL1: mutant version of attL; recombination site for the Gateway® LR reaction LR Clonase™
    668..688     -  CDS            lacZα (fragment): LacZα fragment of β-galactosidase; lacZ fragment
    696..714     +  promoter       T7 promoter: promoter for bacteriophage T7 RNA polymerase
    723..750     -  misc_feature   MCS (fragment): pBluescript multiple cloning site
    762..782     +  CDS            SV40 NLS: nuclear localization signal of SV40 (simian virus 40) large T antigen
    786..806     +  CDS            SV40 NLS: nuclear localization signal of SV40 (simian virus 40) large T antigen
    818..836     +  CDS            9xHis (fragment): 9xHis affinity tag
    864..1181    +  CDS            miniSOG: miniSOG is a basic (constitutively fluorescent) cyan fluorescent protein published in 2011, derived from Arabidopsis thaliana. It requires the cofactor flavin for fluorescence.
   1239..2225    +  CDS            cre: RECR_BPP1 - Experimental evidence at protein level: Swiss-Prot protein existence level 1. Catalyzes site-specific recombination between two 34-base- pair LOXP sites. Its role is to maintain the phage genome as a monomeric unit-copy plasmid in the lysogenic state. From Escherichia phage P1 (Bacteriophage P1).
   2226..2298    -  misc_feature   MCS (fragment): pBluescript multiple cloning site
   2311..2329    -  promoter       T3 promoter: promoter for bacteriophage T3 RNA polymerase
   2358..2457    -  protein_bind   attL2: mutant version of attL; recombination site for the Gateway® LR reaction LR Clonase™
   2475..2493    -  promoter       T7 promoter: promoter for bacteriophage T7 RNA polymerase
   2627..3436    +  CDS            KanR: aminoglycoside phosphotransferase; aph(3')-Ia; confers resistance to kanamycin in bacteria or G418 (Geneticin®) in eukaryotes
   3583..4171    +  rep_origin     ori: high-copy-number ColE1/pMB1/pBR322/pUC origin of replication
