[The description below was written by a language model from this plasmid's Addgene catalogue record and pLannotate feature annotations shown in this document.]
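Description:
pME-LiCre (JDW 1119) is a Gateway middle entry clone built on the pME-MCS backbone, a 4.2 kb plasmid intended for bacterial propagation and subcloning rather than direct expression. It replicates from a high-copy ColE1/pUC-type origin and is selected with kanamycin through an aminoglycoside phosphotransferase (KanR) gene. rrnB T1 and T2 terminators lie upstream of the cloning region, where they insulate it from read-through transcription. The insert is flanked by attL1 and attL2 sites, so an LR Clonase reaction can transfer it, alone or with 5′ and 3′ entry clones in a MultiSite assembly, into a destination vector. T7 and T3 phage promoters and remnants of a pBluescript-type polylinker border the insert inside the att sites. No eukaryotic promoter or polyadenylation signal is annotated, as expected for a middle entry element that receives these parts from its assembly partners.

The payload is LiCre, a synthetic single-chain light-inducible recombinase described in the record as AsLOV2 fused to Cre carrying the E340A and D341A substitutions. The feature table shows two SV40 nuclear localization signals and a short histidine-tag fragment at the start of the reading frame. These are followed by a flavin-binding LOV-type domain and then the Cre coding sequence from bacteriophage P1. The automated annotation labels the LOV segment as miniSOG, most likely because of sequence similarity among LOV domains, whereas the catalogue entry identifies it as AsLOV2. In this design the photosensory domain holds the weakened Cre mutant inactive in the dark, and blue light permits recombination between loxP sites. The clone belongs to a modular Gateway toolkit for vertebrate model systems, where it can be paired with chosen promoters to build constructs for optically controlled recombination.
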