Addgene plasmid #242560: pME-LiCre (JDW 1119)
Purpose: Gateway middle entry clone containing a light inducible Cre Recombinase (LiCre).
Depositing lab: Joshua Wythe. Depositing organization: University of Virginia. Publication: MultiSite Assembly of Gateway Induced Clones (MAGIC): a flexible cloning toolbox for use in vertebrate model systems. Gillespie WB 3rd, Zhang Y, Ruiz OE, Cerda J 3rd, Ortiz-Guzman J, Sherman M, Turner WD, Largoza G, Mosser LE, Fujimoto E, Chien CB, Kwan KM, Arenkiel BR, Devine WP, Wythe JD. Development. 2025 Nov 15;152(22):dev204308. doi: 10.1242/dev.204308. Epub 2025 Nov 13. PubMed 41230856.
Backbone
  Vector backbone: pME-MCS
  Vector type: Gateway subcloning
Growth in bacteria
  Bacterial resistance: Kanamycin, 50 μg/mL
  Growth temperature: 37°C
  Growth strain: NEB Stable
  Copy number: High Copy
Gene/Insert
  Gene/Insert name: LiCre (AsLOV2-CreE340AD341A)
  Species: Synthetic
  Cloning method: Restriction Enzyme; 5′ cloning site Unknown (unknown if destroyed); 3′ cloning site Unknown (unknown if destroyed)
Terms and licenses: Academic/Nonprofit Terms; Industry Terms: Not Available to Industry
Depositor comments: Please visit https://doi.org/10.1101/2024.07.13.603267 for bioRxiv preprint.
How to cite: pME-LiCre (JDW 1119) was a gift from Joshua Wythe (Addgene plasmid # 242560 ; http://n2t.net/addgene:242560 ; RRID:Addgene_242560)
